Addgene plasmid #222860: pUC57-ITR2-H1-sgGCA-SlugD10A-3XFLAG-SV40 NLS-ITR2
Purpose: This plasmid codes for the Slug-KH nickase with a sg(GCA)6
Depositing lab: Vincent Dion. Depositing organization: Cardiff University. Publication: Developing small Cas9 hybrids using molecular modeling. Mangin A, Dion V, Menzies G. bioRxiv 2023.10.24.563270 10.1101/2023.10.24.563270.
Backbone
  Vector backbone: pUC57
  Vector type: Mammalian Expression, CRISPR
Growth in bacteria
  Bacterial resistance: Ampicillin, 100 μg/mL
  Growth temperature: 37°C
  Growth strain: NEB Stable
  Copy number: High Copy
Gene/Insert
  Gene/Insert name: Slug-KHD10A+sgGCA
  gRNA/shRNA sequence: GGCAGCAGCAGCAGCAGCA
  Species: H. sapiens (human)
  Insert size (bp): 4000
  Mutation: KH variant and D10A mutation
  Promoter: H1 and eCMV
  Tag / fusion protein: ITR2 (N terminal on insert); 3X FLAG, SV40 NLS, ITR2 (C terminal on insert)
  Cloning method: Unknown
Terms and licenses: Academic/Nonprofit Terms; Industry Terms: Not Available to Industry
Depositor comments: Please visit https://doi.org/10.1101/2023.10.24.563270 for bioRxiv preprint.
How to cite: pUC57-ITR2-H1-sgGCA-SlugD10A-3XFLAG-SV40 NLS-ITR2 was a gift from Vincent Dion (Addgene plasmid # 222860 ; http://n2t.net/addgene:222860 ; RRID:Addgene_222860)
