[The description below was written by a language model from this plasmid's Addgene catalogue record and pLannotate feature annotations shown in this document.]
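Description:
pUC57-ITR2-H1-sgGCA-SlugD10A-3XFLAG-SV40 NLS-ITR2 is an all-in-one CRISPR nickase construct built in the high-copy pUC57 cloning backbone and catalogued as a mammalian expression vector. In bacteria it is maintained through the ColE1/pUC-type origin and selected with ampicillin via the β-lactamase gene. Remnants of the lac region (lacZα fragment, lac promoter and operator) flank the insert as backbone leftovers. The roughly 4 kb payload sits between two AAV serotype 2 inverted terminal repeats, the cis elements required for replication and packaging of a recombinant AAV genome. This indicates that the cassette was designed in a size-compatible AAV transfer format, although the record does not explicitly describe virus production.

Between the ITRs are two transcription units in the same orientation. A human H1 RNA polymerase III promoter drives a single guide RNA made up of a spacer targeting GCA repeats, described as sg(GCA)6, joined to a scaffold annotated as the Staphylococcus aureus type. Downstream, the CMV immediate early enhancer and promoter (listed as eCMV) express the Slug-KH Cas9 variant. The annotation software matches this small Cas9 to S. aureus Cas9 by similarity. It carries the KH variant changes and the D10A mutation, which inactivates the RuvC nuclease domain so that the enzyme nicks one DNA strand rather than making a double-strand break. The protein has a C-terminal 3xFLAG epitope for detection and, according to the catalogue, an SV40 nuclear localisation signal that the feature table does not separately annotate. Transcription ends at a short synthetic polyadenylation signal.

The stated purpose is to express the Slug-KH nickase together with the repeat-targeting guide, and the construct comes from work developing compact Cas9 hybrids using molecular modelling.
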