Features (pLannotate 1.2.2; 20 found; start..end, strand, type, name):
   1601..1804    -  promoter       CMV promoter: human cytomegalovirus (CMV) immediate early promoter
   1805..2108    -  enhancer       CMV enhancer: human cytomegalovirus immediate early enhancer
   2204..2279    -  misc_RNA       Sa gRNA scaffold: guide RNA scaffold for the Staphylococcus aureus CRISPR/Cas9 system
   2307..2397    -  promoter       H1 promoter: human H1 RNA promoter
   2430..2570    +  repeat_region  AAV2 ITR: inverted terminal repeat of adeno-associated virus serotype 2 inverted
   2603..2760    +  CDS            lacZα (fragment): LacZα fragment of β-galactosidase; lacZ fragment
   2766..2865    -  misc_feature   bom (fragment): basis of mobility region from pBR322
   2967..3002    -  CDS            rop (fragment): Rop protein, which maintains plasmids at low copy number; rop
   3097..3201    +  promoter       AmpR promoter: bla
   3202..4062    +  CDS            AmpR: β-lactamase; bla; confers resistance to ampicillin, carbenicillin, and related antibiotics
   4233..4821    +  rep_origin     ori: high-copy-number ColE1/pMB1/pBR322/pUC origin of replication
   5004..5096    +  CDS            lacI (fragment): lac repressor; lacI; The lac repressor binds to the lac operator to inhibit transcription in E. coli. This inhibition can be relieved by adding lactose or isopropyl-β-D-thiogalactopyranoside (IPTG).
   5109..5130    +  protein_bind   CAP binding site: CAP binding activates transcription in the presence of cAMP. E. coli catabolite activator protein
   5145..5175    +  promoter       lac promoter: promoter for the E. coli lac operon
   5183..5199    +  protein_bind   lac operator: The lac repressor binds to the lac operator to inhibit transcription in E. coli. This inhibition can be relieved by adding lactose or isopropyl-β-D-thiogalactopyranoside (IPTG). lac repressor encoded by lacI
   5281..5421    -  repeat_region  AAV2 ITR: inverted terminal repeat of adeno-associated virus serotype 2 inverted
   5438..5486    -  polyA_signal   poly(A) signal: synthetic polyadenylation signal
   5529..5552    -  CDS            3xFLAG (fragment): three tandem FLAG® epitope tags
   5577..5597    -  CDS            FLAG (fragment): FLAG® epitope tag, followed by an enterokinase cleavage site
   5604..1556    -  CDS            cas9 (across the origin): CAS9_STAAU - Experimental evidence at protein level: Swiss-Prot protein existence level 1. CRISPR (clustered regularly interspaced short palindromic repeat) is an adaptive immune system that provides protection against mobile genetic elements (viruses, transposable elements and conjugative plasmids). CRISPR clusters contain spacers, sequences complementary to antecedent mobile elements, and target invading nucleic acids. CRISPR clusters are transcribed and processed into CRISPR RNA (crRNA). In type II CRISPR systems correct processing of pre-crRNA requires a trans- encoded small RNA (tracrRNA)
>Addgene plasmid #222860 | pUC57-ITR2-H1-sgGCA-SlugD10A-3XFLAG-SV40 NLS-ITR2 | addgene full sequence | sequence record 449590 | Addgene NGS Result
GCGTTCTGGTTGCCATACTTGCCGATGATTTCGTTAATTCTCTTTCTGGTGTTCTCGTTCTTTTTCTGCA
TCTCATTGATGAACTTCTGCTTGTCCTTGCTATTATTTTCTCTGGCCAGCTCGATGATGATATCTTCAGG
CACGCCGTACTTTTCTATGATCTTGTTAATAAGGTTAATGGCCTGGCCGAAGGTCCTCTTCACCACAGGG
CTCAGGATGAACTCGTCGATCATAGCCTTCGGGATCTTGTTGGCGGCTGTCAGGTTGATCTTCTTAGGCT
TAATGTTCAGGTGGGCGAAGATTTCCATCTGGGCCCGGCTAGAATACCACTGCTCTTCCAGGACCAGCCG
GATGCATTTCAGGCTGAGCCGGTGGGTCCCGGTGTAGCCAGTCAGCTGGGCGATGTTTTCCTTATCTTCC
TCGTTCAGCAGGATGTCCAGTTCCGTCAGCTTAGATTTGATGCTATCCTTGTCCTGGTAGATGGTCAGGA
TCTCAGCGATCTGGTCCAGCACGTCTTCGTTCTCCAGGATGCTCTGGTCAAACAGCACGCTTTTCAGGTC
GTGGTAGAGCTTAAACTCGGTAAACTGGGGCTTGCCAGACTTTGTGATTCTGTAGCCCTTGATATCTTCA
GGGTTGACATTGATCTCATTGGCGATCTGCTTCAGTGTAGGTTTCTTCTTCTGCTTGAACACGTTCTCGA
TGATGTGATACTTCTCATGATACTCGAGCTTAGACAGTCCATCTCTTTGGATGACCAGGTTGTTCAGGTC
GTTCAGAGCGTTGAACAGGTCGGCACTGTAGGCGTATTTCACGCTGGCCAGCTCATCTGGGAAGTAGGTG
CAGTGGCCCATCAGTGTCTCGTACCAAGCCTTAGGGTCGCCTTCCCAGCCATATGGACTGCCCTTGCCGG
GGCCCTCGAAGTATTCCCGTCTCATCTCAACCAGTTCGATGTACTTGTTGATGAAGTTCTCGTCCAGCTG
GTGGAAGTTCTTCTGCACATTCAGCAGCTGGATGATTTCCTTGATGATATCAGCGGTCTTGAACCGGTTT
TTCTCTCCCCGCACCTGGCCCTCATTCATTCTTTCCAGCTGGATCTGGCACACAAATTTGTCTTTCAGCA
GCTTGCTGTTCTTATTCAGCTGTTCCTTGGTGCTGAGCTCGTTCCCCACGTCGTCGTTGCTGTCGATCAC
GTCGATCTTGTGGATGCCTCTTCTCTTGGCGATATGGAGCAGGGCAATCACGAGTTCGTCCTTGCTCAGG
GCTTCAGACAGGCCCTTCACGCGGATGGCGTAGGGGTTTGTAGACTGAGGAATCTGGGACTGATCCAGCA
GATTATAATCCTCGAGCAGCTTCTTCACCCGTTCAAGTCTGTGAATGCGGCGTCGCTTCAGTCTTCTGCT
TCCACGTTTGGACCTTCTTCCCTCGTTGTTTTCCACGTTGGCCTCGGGGAACAGTCTAACGCCGGCATCG
ATGATATTCTTTGTCTCGTAGTCGATCAGGCCGTAGCCCACGCTGGTGATTCCGATGGCCAGTCCCAGTA
TGAATTTTTGGTTCATGGTGGCGACCGGTAGCGCTAGCGGATCTGACGGTTCACTAAACCAGCTCTGCTT
ATATAGACCTCCCACCGTACACGCCTACCGCCCATTTGCGTCAATGGGGCGGAGTTGTTACGACATTTTG
GAAAGTCCCGTTGATTTTGGTGCCAAAACAAACTCCCATTGACGTCAATGGGGTGGAGACTTGGAAATCC
CCGTGAGTCAAACCGCTATCCACGCCCATTGATGTACTGCCAAAACCGCATCACCATGGTAATAGCGATG
ACTAATACGTAGATGTACTGCCAAGTAGGAAAGTCCCATAAGGTCATGTACTGGGCATAATGCCAGGCGG
GCCATTTACCGTCATTGACGTCAATAGGGGGCGTACTTGGCATATGATACACTTGATGTACTGCCAAGTG
GGCAGTTTACCGTAAATACTCCACCCATTGACGTCAATGGAAAGTCCCTATTGGCGTTACTATGGGAACA
TACGTCATTATTGACGTCAATGGGCGGGGGTCGTTGGGCGGTCAGCCAGGCGGGCCATTTACCGTAAGTT
ATGTAACGCGGAACTCCATATATGGGCTATGAACTAATGACCCCGTAATTGATTACTATTAATAACTACC
TAGGCGGGCCCCGGTACCCTCTAGAAAAAAAAATCTCGCCAACAAGTTGACGAGATAAACACGGCATTTT
GCCTTGTTTTAGTAGATTCTGTTTCCAGAGTACTAAAACTGCTGCTGCTGCTGCTGCCGGGAAAGAGTGG
TCTCATACAGAACTTATAAGATTCCCAAATCCAAAGACATTTCACGTTTATGGTGATTTCCCAGAACACA
TAGCGACATGCAAATATACGCCTAGCCTAGCCTACCTAGGGGGGGCCGCAGGAACCCCTAGTGATGGAGT
TGGCCACTCCCTCTCTGCGCGCTCGCTCGCTCACTGAGGCCGGGCGACCAAAGGTCGCCCGACGCCCGGG
CTTTGCCCGGGCGGCCTCAGTGAGCGAGCGAGCGCGCAGCTGCCTGCAGGATCTAGATGCATTCGCGAGG
TACCGAGCTCGAATTCACTGGCCGTCGTTTTACAACGTCGTGACTGGGAAAACCCTGGCGTTACCCAACT
TAATCGCCTTGCAGCACATCCCCCTTTCGCCAGCTGGCGTAATAGCGAAGAGGCCCGCACCGATCGCCCT
TCCCAACAGTTGCGCAGCCTGAATGGCGAATGGCGCCTGATGCGGTATTTTCTCCTTACGCATCTGTGCG
GTATTTCACACCGCATATGGTGCACTCTCAGTACAATCTGCTCTGATGCCGCATAGTTAAGCCAGCCCCG
ACACCCGCCAACACCCGCTGACGCGCCCTGACGGGCTTGTCTGCTCCCGGCATCCGCTTACAGACAAGCT
GTGACCGTCTCCGGGAGCTGCATGTGTCAGAGGTTTTCACCGTCATCACCGAAACGCGCGAGACGAAAGG
GCCTCGTGATACGCCTATTTTTATAGGTTAATGTCATGATAATAATGGTTTCTTAGACGTCAGGTGGCAC
TTTTCGGGGAAATGTGCGCGGAACCCCTATTTGTTTATTTTTCTAAATACATTCAAATATGTATCCGCTC
ATGAGACAATAACCCTGATAAATGCTTCAATAATATTGAAAAAGGAAGAGTATGAGTATTCAACATTTCC
GTGTCGCCCTTATTCCCTTTTTTGCGGCATTTTGCCTTCCTGTTTTTGCTCACCCAGAAACGCTGGTGAA
AGTAAAAGATGCTGAAGATCAGTTGGGTGCACGAGTGGGTTACATCGAACTGGATCTCAACAGCGGTAAG
ATCCTTGAGAGTTTTCGCCCCGAAGAACGTTTTCCAATGATGAGCACTTTTAAAGTTCTGCTATGTGGCG
CGGTATTATCCCGTATTGACGCCGGGCAAGAGCAACTCGGTCGCCGCATACACTATTCTCAGAATGACTT
GGTTGAGTACTCACCAGTCACAGAAAAGCATCTTACGGATGGCATGACAGTAAGAGAATTATGCAGTGCT
GCCATAACCATGAGTGATAACACTGCGGCCAACTTACTTCTGACAACGATCGGAGGACCGAAGGAGCTAA
CCGCTTTTTTGCACAACATGGGGGATCATGTAACTCGCCTTGATCGTTGGGAACCGGAGCTGAATGAAGC
CATACCAAACGACGAGCGTGACACCACGATGCCTGTAGCAATGGCAACAACGTTGCGCAAACTATTAACT
GGCGAACTACTTACTCTAGCTTCCCGGCAACAATTAATAGACTGGATGGAGGCGGATAAAGTTGCAGGAC
CACTTCTGCGCTCGGCCCTTCCGGCTGGCTGGTTTATTGCTGATAAATCTGGAGCCGGTGAGCGTGGGTC
TCGCGGTATCATTGCAGCACTGGGGCCAGATGGTAAGCCCTCCCGTATCGTAGTTATCTACACGACGGGG
AGTCAGGCAACTATGGATGAACGAAATAGACAGATCGCTGAGATAGGTGCCTCACTGATTAAGCATTGGT
AACTGTCAGACCAAGTTTACTCATATATACTTTAGATTGATTTAAAACTTCATTTTTAATTTAAAAGGAT
CTAGGTGAAGATCCTTTTTGATAATCTCATGACCAAAATCCCTTAACGTGAGTTTTCGTTCCACTGAGCG
TCAGACCCCGTAGAAAAGATCAAAGGATCTTCTTGAGATCCTTTTTTTCTGCGCGTAATCTGCTGCTTGC
AAACAAAAAAACCACCGCTACCAGCGGTGGTTTGTTTGCCGGATCAAGAGCTACCAACTCTTTTTCCGAA
GGTAACTGGCTTCAGCAGAGCGCAGATACCAAATACTGTTCTTCTAGTGTAGCCGTAGTTAGGCCACCAC
TTCAAGAACTCTGTAGCACCGCCTACATACCTCGCTCTGCTAATCCTGTTACCAGTGGCTGCTGCCAGTG
GCGATAAGTCGTGTCTTACCGGGTTGGACTCAAGACGATAGTTACCGGATAAGGCGCAGCGGTCGGGCTG
AACGGGGGGTTCGTGCACACAGCCCAGCTTGGAGCGAACGACCTACACCGAACTGAGATACCTACAGCGT
GAGCTATGAGAAAGCGCCACGCTTCCCGAAGGGAGAAAGGCGGACAGGTATCCGGTAAGCGGCAGGGTCG
GAACAGGAGAGCGCACGAGGGAGCTTCCAGGGGGAAACGCCTGGTATCTTTATAGTCCTGTCGGGTTTCG
CCACCTCTGACTTGAGCGTCGATTTTTGTGATGCTCGTCAGGGGGGCGGAGCCTATGGAAAAACGCCAGC
AACGCGGCCTTTTTACGGTTCCTGGCCTTTTGCTGGCCTTTTGCTCACATGTTCTTTCCTGCGTTATCCC
CTGATTCTGTGGATAACCGTATTACCGCCTTTGAGTGAGCTGATACCGCTCGCCGCAGCCGAACGACCGA
GCGCAGCGAGTCAGTGAGCGAGGAAGCGGAAGAGCGCCCAATACGCAAACCGCCTCTCCCCGCGCGTTGG
CCGATTCATTAATGCAGCTGGCACGACAGGTTTCCCGACTGGAAAGCGGGCAGTGAGCGCAACGCAATTA
ATGTGAGTTAGCTCACTCATTAGGCACCCCAGGCTTTACACTTTATGCTTCCGGCTCGTATGTTGTGTGG
AATTGTGAGCGGATAACAATTTCACACAGGAAACAGCTATGACCATGATTACGCCAAGCTTGCATGCAGG
CCTCTGCAGTCGACGGGCCCGGGATCCGATCCTGCAGGCAGCTGCGCGCTCGCTCGCTCACTGAGGCCGC
CCGGGCAAAGCCCGGGCGTCGGGCGACCTTTGGTCGCCCGGCCTCAGTGAGCGAGCGAGCGCGCAGAGAG
GGAGTGGCCAACTCCATCACTAGGGGTTCCTGCGGCCGGAATTCTTACACACAAAAAACCAACACACAGA
TCTAATGAAAATAAAGATCTTTTATTGAATTCTTAGCTGGCCTCCACCTTCCTCTTCTTCTTGGGGGGCT
TATCGTCGTCATCTTTGTAATCCTTATCATCATCGTCCTTATAGTCCTTGTCGTCGTCGTCCTTGTAGTC
ATTTCCTCGCTTGAACAGCAGCTGAGGTTTTGTGTACTGGGTGTTGGTGAACACGTTGCCCAGCACGTCG
GTTGTCAGTTTTTCGATGCTATTCACCTTTTTGCCGATGGTCTTTTTGATGTGAGGTTCGCCCTTGATAT
TGTTCAGCTCGCAGTATTCTTTGTATCTGATGTCAGGCAGATCCAGTTCGATCATGTTTCTGGTGTCGCT
ATTCACGCCGATGATCTTGTAGATCTCGCCGTCCAGCTTGATCAGATCATTCTTGTAGAAGCTAGCGATA
AACTTGGCGTTTTTGTCGATGGCCTTGCCCAGTTTGAGCTTGTCGTACTTCTGTTCGGGTATGTAGTAGT
AATTGTCTTTCTTCAGCACGTCCAGGTAGCTGATGGTGATGAACTTATATCCCTTGTCGGTCAGGTAGAC
GTCGAATCTATAAGGCTTGATGCTCAGCTTCACCAACTTCTTGGTGCTGCTCTTGAACTGGTGGGTCACA
TCTAGGTGGCTGCCCAGCTTGTTTCCAATGTACTTCAGGCTTTTCACGATAGGGCCGTTGTTTTTTTTGC
TGTATTTGGTCAGGTACTCGCCTGTTTCCTCGTGGTACTTGGCCAGAGGATTCTTCTCATTAGCGTACTG
CTTCATGATCACTTCCAACTTCTCGAAGGTCCGCGGATCGTGTTGGTACATGAGGAACTTCTCGGGTGAC
TTGTCAAACTGCTTCTTCAGGGTGGTATTATCTTTGGCATAGATATCTTTGATGGTCTGCACGATGTAGG
TGGAGTTGTCCTTCTTCCGGGTGCTGTACAGTGTATCGTTGATCAGCTTTCTGTTAGGCTTCTTGTCCAC
TCTGTGGCTGTACTTGAAGTTTCTGAAGTCCTTGATGTCCTGGACCTGCTTAGGGATGATGAACATTTCG
CTGTAGTTATCCTCGCTATCCACCTGGATATCCAGCTGCTTGCTCTCGATCTCAGGTTTTTCCAGCACAG
AGTTCACGGCTTTCAGCTTCTTGTTCTCTTTGAACAGGAAATCGGCATTAGCGATAATCAGGGCGTCCTC
GGCGTGGTGCTTGTAGCCGTGGTTCCGTTCCTTCTTAAACTTCCACACTTTCCGCAGGTAATCGGTGAAG
CTGCCGTTGATCGTTTTCACCTTCACGTTCATATTGTTGGCGCTGAAGTAGGCCTTCAGGTAGTTTGTCA
GCTCGGCTGTGGCGTACCGGGTATCCACCAGGTTTCTATTGATGAACTCTTTTTGCACCTCGAACTTGTT
GATGTCCCGTTCTTCCAGCAGATACTCTTTCTTTTTTTTGCTGATTCTATCCTGGGACTTGCTCAGGTTC
AGGATGTGTTGTTTAAACTGGTTGTAAGAGAGCTTGGACTTGCCGCTGTTAAAGTACTGGTAAGGGGTCA
GGTTGGATTTTTTGGAGTTCTCGCTCTGCTTCACGAGCACTTTGTTGTGGTAAGAGTTGTCGAAGGACAC
AGATCTTGGAATGATGTGGTCCACCTCGTAGTGGTTGGGGTTGTTCAGCAGGTCCTCCAGAGGGATGCTT
TCCAGTGAGTACAGGCACTTGCCCTCCTGCTCGTCGTGCAGTCTAATCTTCTCGACCAGTCTCTTG
